Addgene plasmid #70148: GAPDH-CPG-TV
Purpose: a targeting vector, to target the endogenous Gapdh CPG island with Snrp-GFP-polyA
Depositing lab: Rudolf Jaenisch. Depositing organization: Whitehead Institute for Biomedical Research. Publication: Tracing Dynamic Changes of DNA Methylation at Single-Cell Resolution. Stelzer Y, Shivalila CS, Soldner F, Markoulaki S, Jaenisch R. Cell. 2015 Sep 24;163(1):218-29. doi: 10.1016/j.cell.2015.08.046. PubMed 26406378.
Backbone
  Vector backbone: topo
  Backbone manufacturer: invitrogen
  Backbone size w/o insert (bp): 3952
  Total vector size (bp): 9370
  Vector type: Mouse Targeting, Synthetic Biology
  Selectable markers: Puromycin ; R166H in the PuroR. Puro selection has been confirmed to work well in mouse ES cells and fibroblasts.
Growth in bacteria
  Bacterial resistance: Ampicillin, 100 μg/mL
  Growth temperature: 37°C
  Growth strain: DH5alpha
  Copy number: High Copy
Gene/Insert
  Gene/Insert name: 5'hGapdh-Snrp-GFP-polyA-PGK-PURO-3'hGapdh
  Species: Synthetic
Terms and licenses: Academic/Nonprofit Terms; Industry Terms: Not Available to Industry
How to cite: GAPDH-CPG-TV was a gift from Rudolf Jaenisch (Addgene plasmid # 70148 ; http://n2t.net/addgene:70148 ; RRID:Addgene_70148)
