[The description below was written by a language model from this plasmid's Addgene catalogue record and pLannotate feature annotations shown in this document.]
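Description:
GAPDH-CPG-TV is a 9,370 bp gene-targeting vector built in an Invitrogen TOPO cloning backbone. It is designed to insert a Snrpn-promoter-driven GFP reporter ("Snrp-GFP-polyA" in the record) into the endogenous Gapdh CpG island by homologous recombination. The plasmid is propagated in E. coli at high copy from a ColE1/pUC-type origin under ampicillin selection. The backbone also retains typical TOPO vector elements: a neo/kanamycin resistance gene, an f1 origin, a T7 promoter, and lac promoter/operator and lacZα remnants flanking the cloning site.

The insert is recorded as 5' Gapdh homology arm, Snrp-GFP-polyA, PGK-PURO, 3' Gapdh homology arm. In the feature table, EGFP is followed by a β-globin fragment and the rabbit β-globin polyadenylation signal. Downstream lies a selection cassette made up of the mouse PGK promoter, puromycin N-acetyltransferase and the PGK poly(A) signal. This cassette is flanked by two loxP sites in the same orientation, so Cre can excise it after targeted clones are isolated. The PuroR carries an R166H substitution, but the depositor notes that puromycin selection works well in mouse ES cells and fibroblasts. The homology arms and the Snrp promoter region are not annotated; they presumably occupy the unannotated stretches upstream of EGFP and downstream of the second loxP. The arms are labelled "hGapdh" in the insert name, while the vector type is listed as mouse targeting and the insert species as synthetic, so the record does not clearly state their species of origin.

The associated publication concerns tracing dynamic DNA methylation changes at single-cell resolution. This suggests GFP expression from the inserted reporter is meant to report the methylation state of the surrounding Gapdh CpG island in living cells.
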