Features (pLannotate 1.2.2; 20 found; start..end, strand, type, name):
      2..94      +  CDS            lacI (fragment): lac repressor; lacI; The lac repressor binds to the lac operator to inhibit transcription in E. coli. This inhibition can be relieved by adding lactose or isopropyl-β-D-thiogalactopyranoside (IPTG).
    107..128     +  protein_bind   CAP binding site: CAP binding activates transcription in the presence of cAMP. E. coli catabolite activator protein
    143..173     +  promoter       lac promoter: promoter for the E. coli lac operon
    181..197     +  protein_bind   lac operator: The lac repressor binds to the lac operator to inhibit transcription in E. coli. This inhibition can be relieved by adding lactose or isopropyl-β-D-thiogalactopyranoside (IPTG). lac repressor encoded by lacI
   1628..2347    +  CDS            EGFP: the original enhanced GFP (Yang et al., 1996) mammalian codon-optimized
   2351..2431    +  CDS            HBB (fragment): HBB_PONPY - Experimental evidence at transcript level: Swiss-Prot protein existence level 2. Involved in oxygen transport from the lung to the various peripheral tissues. From Pongo pygmaeus (Bornean orangutan).
   2502..2557    +  polyA_signal   β-globin poly(A) signal: rabbit β-globin polyadenylation signal (Gil and Proudfoot, 1987)
   2918..2951    -  protein_bind   loxP: Cre-mediated recombination occurs in the 8-bp core sequence (GCATACAT). Cre recombinase
   3012..3508    +  promoter       PGK promoter: mouse phosphoglycerate kinase 1 promoter
   3548..4147    +  CDS            PuroR: puromycin N-acetyltransferase; pac from Streptomyces alboniger; confers resistance to puromycin
   4225..4677    +  polyA_signal   PGK poly(A) signal: mouse phosphoglycerate kinase 1 polyadenylation signal
   4704..4737    -  protein_bind   loxP: Cre-mediated recombination occurs in the 8-bp core sequence (GCATACAT). Cre recombinase
   5804..5822    -  promoter       T7 promoter: promoter for bacteriophage T7 RNA polymerase
   5825..5982    +  CDS            lacZα (fragment): LacZα fragment of β-galactosidase; lacZ fragment
   5986..6414    +  rep_origin     f1 ori (sequence partly withheld): f1 bacteriophage origin of replication; arrow indicates direction of (+) strand synthesis
   6427..6726    +  CDS            tnpA (fragment): TN5P_ECOLX - Also known as tnp. Experimental evidence at protein level: Swiss-Prot protein existence level 1. Mediates transposition of transposon Tn5 by a 'cut and paste' mechanism. First, the monomeric transposase binds the 19 bp inverted DNA repeats flanking the transposon. Then, dimerization of the DNA- bound transposase creates a synaptic DNA complex. After nicking of the first DNA strand, excision of the transposon proceeds through a series of intermediates. The transposase then mediates the insertion of the transposon at a new site by strand transfer. The activity of the wild- type tran
   6758..7549    +  CDS            neo: KKA2_KLEPN - Also known as kan, nptII. Experimental evidence at protein level: Swiss-Prot protein existence level 1. Resistance to kanamycin, neomycin, paromomycin, ribostamycin, butirosin and gentamicin B. From Klebsiella pneumoniae.
   7553..7569    +  promoter       AmpR promoter (fragment): bla
   7570..8430    +  CDS            AmpR: β-lactamase; bla; confers resistance to ampicillin, carbenicillin, and related antibiotics
   8601..9189    +  rep_origin     ori: high-copy-number ColE1/pMB1/pBR322/pUC origin of replication
>Addgene plasmid #70148 | GAPDH-CPG-TV | depositor full sequence | sequence record 125143 | GAPDH-CPG-TV sequence 9370 bps
AGCGCCCAATACGCAAACCGCCTCTCCCCGCGCGTTGGCCGATTCATTAATGCAGCTGGCACGACAGGTT
TCCCGACTGGAAAGCGGGCAGTGAGCGCAACGCAATTAATGTGAGTTAGCTCACTCATTAGGCACCCCAG
GCTTTACACTTTATGCTTCCGGCTCGTATGTTGTGTGGAATTGTGAGCGGATAACAATTTCACACAGGAA
ACAGCTATGACCATGATTACGCCAAGCTTGGTACCGAGCTCGGATCCACTAGTAACGGCCGCCAGTGTGC
TGGAATTCGCCCTTTTCCTGCAGGAGCCGAGAGGAATGAGGTTAGTCACAAGCTAGGAAGAAGGAAGGCC
TAAGCAAGATTTCATAACGGCGGTTCATTCATTTCCTTCCCGTTTGCAACATGGCGGCGGCCAGTTACCC
TAAAGGAAGCCCAAGCCTGGGAGATGATGCGCAAAGGTATGCACCTCACAACGCCATGCCACCGACCCCG
AGGAAGGGGGAGATGGGGGAGGGGCTTCCCTCCTGGCACGTGACTCCTCAGGGCGCGAAAGTAAAGAAAG
AAGCCCCGGACTGGGGATTACGGGATGGGTCTGAACGGGCGCGTGGGGTTGTTCCTAATACTTAAGACTC
CGGGCCGCTCATCCCCGCAAAGGCGGAGTTACCAGAGGTGCAGCAGCTGGGGGCCGCAAGTGCGAGCCAT
CGCCAGGTCCGAGCGCTGACCTTGAGGTCTCCTTGGGCGCTTCGGCCACCTCATCCACCTCCCCACAGTA
CTGCAGAGCCCCCGGGTCAGCAAGACCTGCGTAGGCAACGGAGCAGGGCCCCGCCCTGGAACTCACCCGT
TCACACCGACCTTCACCATTTTGTCTACGGGACGAGGCTGCAGGAGAAGAAAATGAGATTAGCGTGGCCC
GAAGGACACCAGGCAGTCCCCTCCCCCACCCCGCCTCCATTCCCGCCGTGCGCCCCATCACGTCCTCCAT
CATCCCCCCCCTGCAATGCGGAGCCTGGGTCCGGCTTGCACACTTCGCACCAGCATCCCTAGACCCGTAC
AGTGCCCACTCCCCTTCCCAGTTTCCGACTGTCCCCGGCCTCCTGCGGCCCACTCCGCGATTTTCACCTG
GCACTGCACAAGAAGATGCGGCCGTCTCTGGAACAGGGAGGAGCAGAGAGCACCAGGGAGGGCTGCAGTC
CGTATTTATAGGAACCCGGATGGTGGGGGGGAGCTGATGACGCGCGCCCCGCCTCCCGCCCTGCTTATCC
AGTCCTAGCTCAAGGGCGCAGAGGCCTGAGCTACGTGCACCCGTAAAGCCGCGAGTAGCTGGGCCTCTCT
CCAATTGACGCTCAAATTTCCGCAGTAGGAATGCTCAAGCATTCCTTTTGGTAGCTGCCTTTTGGCAGGA
CATTCCGGTCAGAGGGACAGAGACCCCTGCATTGCGGCAAAAATGTGCGCATGTGCAGCCATTGCCTGGG
ACGCATGCGTAGGGAGCCGCGCGACAAACCTGAGCCATTGCGGCAAGACTAGCGCAGAGAGGAGAGGGAG
CCGGAGATGCCAGACGCTTGGTTCTGAGGAGTGATTTGCAACGCAATGGAGCGAGGAAGGTCAGCTGGGC
TTGTGGATTCTGCTAGCATGGTGAGCAAGGGCGAGGAGCTGTTCACCGGGGTGGTGCCCATCCTGGTCGA
GCTGGACGGCGACGTAAACGGCCACAAGTTCAGCGTGTCCGGCGAGGGCGAGGGCGATGCCACCTACGGC
AAGCTGACCCTGAAGTTCATCTGCACCACCGGCAAGCTGCCCGTGCCCTGGCCCACCCTCGTGACCACCC
TGACCTACGGCGTGCAGTGCTTCAGCCGCTACCCCGACCACATGAAGCAGCACGACTTCTTCAAGTCCGC
CATGCCCGAAGGCTACGTCCAGGAGCGCACCATCTTCTTCAAGGACGACGGCAACTACAAGACCCGCGCC
GAGGTGAAGTTCGAGGGCGACACCCTGGTGAACCGCATCGAGCTGAAGGGCATCGACTTCAAGGAGGACG
GCAACATCCTGGGGCACAAGCTGGAGTACAACTACAACAGCCACAACGTCTATATCATGGCCGACAAGCA
GAAGAACGGCATCAAGGTGAACTTCAAGATCCGCCACAACATCGAGGACGGCAGCGTGCAGCTCGCCGAC
CACTACCAGCAGAACACCCCCATCGGCGACGGCCCCGTGCTGCTGCCCGACAACCACTACCTGAGCACCC
AGTCCGCCCTGAGCAAAGACCCCAACGAGAAGCGCGATCACATGGTCCTGCTGGAGTTCGTGACCGCCGC
CGGGATCACTCTCGGCATGGACGAGCTGTACAAGTAAACGCGTGAATTCACTCCTCAGGTGCAGGCTGCC
TATCAGAAGGTGGTGGCTGGTGTGGCCAATGCCCTGGCTCACAAATACCACTGAGATCTTTTTCCCTCTG
CCAAAAATTATGGGGACATCATGAAGCCCCTTGAGCATCTGACTTCTGGCTAATAAAGGAAATTTATTTT
CATTGCAATAGTGTGTTGGAATTTTTTGTGTCTCTCACTCGGAAGGACATATGGGAGGGCAAATCATTTA
AAACATCAGAATGAGTATTTGGTTTAGAGTTTGGCAACATATGCCCATATGCTGGCTGCCATGAACAAAG
GTTGGCTATAAAGAGGTCATCAGTATATGAAACAGCCCCCTGCTGTCCATTCCTTATTCCATAGAAAAGC
CTTGACTTGAGGTTAGATTTTTTTTATATTTTGTTTTGTGTTATTTTTTTCTTTAACATCCCTAAAATTT
TCCTTACATGTTTTACTAGCCAGATTTTTCCTCCTCTCCTGACTACTCCCAGTCATAGCTGTCCCTCTTC
TCTTATGGAGATCCCTTAATTAACGATCATATTCAATAACCCTTAATATAACTTCGTATAATGTATGCTA
TACGAAGTTATTAGGTCTGAAGAGGAGTTTACGTCCAGCCAAGCTTAGGATCTCGACCTCGAAATTCTAC
CGGGTAGGGGAGGCGCTTTTCCCAAGGCAGTCTGGAGCATGCGCTTTAGCAGCCCCGCTGGCACTTGGCG
CTACACAAGTGGCCTCTGGCCTCGCACACATTCCACATCCACCGGTAGCGCCAACCGGCTCCGTTCTTTG
GTGGCCCCTTCGCGCCACCTTCTACTCCTCCCCTAGTCAGGAAGTTCCCCCCCGCCCCGCAGCTCGCGTC
GTGCAGGACGTGACAAATGGAAGTAGCACGTCTCACTAGTCTCGTGCAGATGGACAGCACCGCTGAGCAA
TGGAAGCGGGTAGGCCTTTGGGGCAGCGGCCAATAGCAGCTTTGCTCCTTCGCTTTCTGGGCTCAGCAGC
TGGGAAGGGTGGGTCCGGGGGCGGGCTCAGGGGCGGGCTCAGGGGCGGGGCGGGCGCCCGAAGGTCCTCC
GGAGGCCCGGCATTCTGCACGCTTCAAAAGCGCACGTCTGCCGCGCTGTTCTCCTCTTCCTCATCTCCGG
GCCTTTCGACCTGCATCCATCTAGATCTCGAGCAGCTGAAGCTTACCATGACCGAGTACAAGCCCACGGT
GCGCCTCGCCACCCGCGACGACGTCCCCAGGGCCGTACGCACCCTCGCCGCCGCGTTCGCCGACTACCCC
GCCACGCGCCACACCGTCGATCCGGACCGCCACATCGAGCGGGTCACCGAGCTGCAAGAACTCTTCCTCA
CGCGCGTCGGGCTCGACATCGGCAAGGTGTGGGTCGCGGACGACGGCGCCGCGGTGGCGGTCTGGACCAC
GCCGGAGAGCGTCGAAGCGGGGGCGGTGTTCGCCGAGATCGGCCCGCGCATGGCCGAGTTGAGCGGTTCC
CGGCTGGCCGCGCAGCAACAGATGGAAGGCCTCCTGGCGCCGCACCGGCCCAAGGAGCCCGCGTGGTTCC
TGGCCACCGTCGGCGTCTCGCCCGACCACCAGGGCAAGGGTCTGGGCAGCGCCGTCGTGCTCCCCGGAGT
GGAGGCGGCCGAGCGCGCCGGGGTGCCCGCCTTCCTGGAGACCTCCGCGCCCCGCAACCTCCCCTTCTAC
GAGCGGCTCGGCTTCACCGTCACCGCCGACGTCGAGGTGCCCGAAGGACCGCGCACCTGGTGCATGACCC
GCAAGCCCGGTGCCTGACGCCCGCCCCACGACCCGCAGCGCCCGACCGAAAGGAGCGCACGACCCCATGC
ATCGATGATATCAGATCCCCGGGATGCAGAAATTGATGATCTATTAAACAATAAAGATGTCCACTAAAAT
GGAAGTTTTTCCTGTCATACTTTGTTAAGAAGGGTGAGAACAGAGTACCTACATTTTGAATGGAAGGATT
GGAGCTACGGGGGTGGGGGTGGGGTGGGATTAGATAAATGCCTGCTCTTTACTGAAGGCTCTTTACTATT
GCTTTATGATAATGTTTCATAGTTGGATATCATAATTTAAACAAGCAAAACCAAATTAAGGGCCAGCTCA
TTCCTCCCACTCATGATCTATAGATCTATAGATCTCTCGTGGGATCATTGTTTTTCTCTTGATTCCCACT
TTGTGGTTCTAAGTACTGTGGTTTCCAAATGTGTCAGTTTCATAGCCTGAAGAACGAGATCAGCAGCCTC
TGTTCCACATACACTTCATTCTCAGTATTGTTTTGCCAAGTTCTAATTCCATCAGAAGCTGGTCGAGATC
CGGAACCCTTAATATAACTTCGTATAATGTATGCTATACGAAGTTATTAGGTCCCTCGAAGAGGTTCACT
AGGCGCGCCTTTTTGAAATGTGCACGCACCAAGCGTGTGGGCTCCGAACTGATAGGGGGAGGGGAGCTGA
GATTGCCCCGCTCAGGAGGTGACCGGGTGATGGTTCCCAGGATAGGACTCAGGGAATACAGACTATGAAC
TTAAGGACGAGGAGTCCTTGGAGTGTGCACCAAGGACATCCAGGACCCAGAGACCTGAATGCTGCTTCCC
GAGTAAAATGGGAGAACAGGGGAAATGGAGAAGTGTGGGTCTCCCTGCCACTGCATCATCGAACCTCTCC
CCATTATTGAAAAGGCTGCGGAAAAGTTGAGGATCTTCTCCTCGTTGTTCTTCGGTAGTGACACAGCAAC
CCCCCCCCCCGAAAAAAAAAAGAGTGGAAGAAAATGCCAGGGTGGGGGCACTTTTCCTCCCGCGGGAGCC
CTCAGGAGCCCCATTTCCCTATCTGCCCCCCCCCCCCTCCTGGCTTCTGTCTTTGGCCAGAGGCCTGGCT
TGTGTACCGCGCTGTGAGGGCAAGGGGGTGGCCAGGAAGACGCTTGAAAAGGAGATTGCTACGCCATAGG
TCAGGATGCCCTGCAGCCTGGAAACCTGATAATTGAGACTTACAAACACTCTCCTGAGTTTACCTGATGA
ACCTAAGCTGGGACCCCGGGGTAAGGGCAGCATCCCTCTTAAGGGTTGAATTGGAGGAGGCTCAGAGGCC
TCCTATAGTATCCCTCCTCGGAACCTGAGAGCTGCCCCGCCCAGGCTAGGAGACACTGCCCCTTTCACCC
ACTGTAGCCCCAGGGTGGAGAGTTGGGACGTGAGGGCGGAAGTCCCTCCCCATCCAGGGACGTGCTGACT
GGCCCTGGAGCCAGGGACTCTCCTTTTTTGGCTGCCCTCGTGGACACAGGGTGAGATCAGTGAGGGGAGA
ACACAGGAGAGGAAATATTATACCCCTGAGCCAGGACAGGGAAGCCCCTAGCGGCCGGCCAATAAGGGCG
AATTCTGCAGATATCCATCACACTGGCGGCCGCTCGAGCATGCATCTAGAGGGCCCAATTCGCCCTATAG
TGAGTCGTATTACAATTCACTGGCCGTCGTTTTACAACGTCGTGACTGGGAAAACCCTGGCGTTACCCAA
CTTAATCGCCTTGCAGCACATCCCCCTTTCGCCAGCTGGCGTAATAGCGAAGAGGCCCGCACCGATCGCC
CTTCCCAACAGTTGCGCAGCCTGAATGGCGAATGG
[124 nt withheld, positions 5986-6109]
C
[91 nt withheld, positions 6111-6201]
A
[49 nt withheld, positions 6203-6251]
CCTTTGACGTTGGAGTCCACGTTCTTT
[37 nt withheld, positions 6279-6315]
ACCCTATCTCGGTCTATTCTTTTGATTTATAAGGGATTTTGCCGATTTCGGCCTATTGGTTAAAAAATGA
GCTGATTTAACAAAAATTTAACGCGAATTTTAACAAAATTCAGGGCGCAAGGGCTGCTAAAGGAAGCGGA
ACACGTAGAAAGCCAGTCCGCAGAAACGGTGCTGACCCCGGATGAATGTCAGCTACTGGGCTATCTGGAC
AAGGGAAAACGCAAGCGCAAAGAGAAAGCAGGTAGCTTGCAGTGGGCTTACATGGCGATAGCTAGACTGG
GCGGTTTTATGGACAGCAAGCGAACCGGAATTGCCAGCTGGGGCGCCCTCTGGTAAGGTTGGGAAGCCCT
GCAAAGTAAACTGGATGGCTTTCTTGCCGCCAAGGATCTGATGGCGCAGGGGATCAAGATCTGATCAAGA
GACAGGATGAGGATCGTTTCGCATGATTGAACAAGATGGATTGCACGCAGGTTCTCCGGCCGCTTGGGTG
GAGAGGCTATTCGGCTATGACTGGGCACAACAGACAATCGGCTGCTCTGATGCCGCCGTGTTCCGGCTGT
CAGCGCAGGGGCGCCCGGTTCTTTTTGTCAAGACCGACCTGTCCGGTGCCCTGAATGAACTGCAGGACGA
GGCAGCGCGGCTATCGTGGCTGGCCACGACGGGCGTTCCTTGCGCAGCTGTGCTCGACGTTGTCACTGAA
GCGGGAAGGGACTGGCTGCTATTGGGCGAAGTGCCGGGGCAGGATCTCCTGTCATCCCACCTTGCTCCTG
CCGAGAAAGTATCCATCATGGCTGATGCAATGCGGCGGCTGCATACGCTTGATCCGGCTACCTGCCCATT
CGACCACCAAGCGAAACATCGCATCGAGCGAGCACGTACTCGGATGGAAGCCGGTCTTGTCGATCAGGAT
GATCTGGACGAAGAGCATCAGGGGCTCGCGCCAGCCGAACTGTTCGCCAGGCTCAAGGCGCGCATGCCCG
ACGGCGAGGATCTCGTCGTGACCCATGGCGATGCCTGCTTGCCGAATATCATGGTGGAAAATGGCCGCTT
TTCTGGATTCATCGACTGTGGCCGGCTGGGTGTGGCGGACCGCTATCAGGACATAGCGTTGGCTACCCGT
GATATTGCTGAAGAGCTTGGCGGCGAATGGGCTGACCGCTTCCTCGTGCTTTACGGTATCGCCGCTCCCG
ATTCGCAGCGCATCGCCTTCTATCGCCTTCTTGACGAGTTCTTCTGAATTGAAAAAGGAAGAGTATGAGT
ATTCAACATTTCCGTGTCGCCCTTATTCCCTTTTTTGCGGCATTTTGCCTTCCTGTTTTTGCTCACCCAG
AAACGCTGGTGAAAGTAAAAGATGCTGAAGATCAGTTGGGTGCACGAGTGGGTTACATCGAACTGGATCT
CAACAGCGGTAAGATCCTTGAGAGTTTTCGCCCCGAAGAACGTTTTCCAATGATGAGCACTTTTAAAGTT
CTGCTATGTGGCGCGGTATTATCCCGTATTGACGCCGGGCAAGAGCAACTCGGTCGCCGCATACACTATT
CTCAGAATGACTTGGTTGAGTACTCACCAGTCACAGAAAAGCATCTTACGGATGGCATGACAGTAAGAGA
ATTATGCAGTGCTGCCATAACCATGAGTGATAACACTGCGGCCAACTTACTTCTGACAACGATCGGAGGA
CCGAAGGAGCTAACCGCTTTTTTGCACAACATGGGGGATCATGTAACTCGCCTTGATCGTTGGGAACCGG
AGCTGAATGAAGCCATACCAAACGACGAGCGTGACACCACGATGCCTGTAGCAATGGCAACAACGTTGCG
CAAACTATTAACTGGCGAACTACTTACTCTAGCTTCCCGGCAACAATTAATAGACTGGATGGAGGCGGAT
AAAGTTGCAGGACCACTTCTGCGCTCGGCCCTTCCGGCTGGCTGGTTTATTGCTGATAAATCTGGAGCCG
GTGAGCGTGGGTCTCGCGGTATCATTGCAGCACTGGGGCCAGATGGTAAGCCCTCCCGTATCGTAGTTAT
CTACACGACGGGGAGTCAGGCAACTATGGATGAACGAAATAGACAGATCGCTGAGATAGGTGCCTCACTG
ATTAAGCATTGGTAACTGTCAGACCAAGTTTACTCATATATACTTTAGATTGATTTAAAACTTCATTTTT
AATTTAAAAGGATCTAGGTGAAGATCCTTTTTGATAATCTCATGACCAAAATCCCTTAACGTGAGTTTTC
GTTCCACTGAGCGTCAGACCCCGTAGAAAAGATCAAAGGATCTTCTTGAGATCCTTTTTTTCTGCGCGTA
ATCTGCTGCTTGCAAACAAAAAAACCACCGCTACCAGCGGTGGTTTGTTTGCCGGATCAAGAGCTACCAA
CTCTTTTTCCGAAGGTAACTGGCTTCAGCAGAGCGCAGATACCAAATACTGTTCTTCTAGTGTAGCCGTA
GTTAGGCCACCACTTCAAGAACTCTGTAGCACCGCCTACATACCTCGCTCTGCTAATCCTGTTACCAGTG
GCTGCTGCCAGTGGCGATAAGTCGTGTCTTACCGGGTTGGACTCAAGACGATAGTTACCGGATAAGGCGC
AGCGGTCGGGCTGAACGGGGGGTTCGTGCACACAGCCCAGCTTGGAGCGAACGACCTACACCGAACTGAG
ATACCTACAGCGTGAGCTATGAGAAAGCGCCACGCTTCCCGAAGGGAGAAAGGCGGACAGGTATCCGGTA
AGCGGCAGGGTCGGAACAGGAGAGCGCACGAGGGAGCTTCCAGGGGGAAACGCCTGGTATCTTTATAGTC
CTGTCGGGTTTCGCCACCTCTGACTTGAGCGTCGATTTTTGTGATGCTCGTCAGGGGGGCGGAGCCTATG
GAAAAACGCCAGCAACGCGGCCTTTTTACGGTTCCTGGCCTTTTGCTGGCCTTTTGCTCACATGTTCTTT
CCTGCGTTATCCCCTGATTCTGTGGATAACCGTATTACCGCCTTTGAGTGAGCTGATACCGCTCGCCGCA
GCCGAACGACCGAGCGCAGCGAGTCAGTGAGCGAGGAAGCGGAAG
