>Addgene plasmid #70148 | GAPDH-CPG-TV | addgene partial sequence | sequence record 129698 | EGFP-N 5'-CGTCGCCGTCCAGCTCGACCAG-3'
CACCATGCTAGCAGAATCCACAAGCCCAGCTGACCTTCCTCGCTCCATTGCGTTGCAAATCACTCCTCAG
AACCAAGCGTCTGGCATCTCCGGCTCCCTCTCCTCTCTGCGCTAGTCTTGCCGCAATGGCTCAGGTTTGT
CGCGCGGCTCCCTACGCATGCGTCCCAGGCAATGGCTGCACATGCGCACATTTTTGCCGCAATGCAGGGG
TCTCTGTCCCTCTGACCGGAATGTCCTGCCAAAAGGCAGCTACCAAAAGGAATGCTTGAGCATTCCTACT
GCGGAAATTTGAGCGTCAATTGGAGAGAGGCCCAGCTACTCGCGGCTTTACGGGTGCACGTAGCTCAGGC
CTCTGCGCCCTTGAGCTAGGACTGGATAAGCAGGGCGGGAGGCGGGGCGCGCGTCATCAGCTCCCCCCCA
CCATCCGGGTTCCTATAAATACGGACTGCAGCCCTCCCTGGTGCTCTCTGCTCCTCCCTGTTCCAGAGAC
GGCCGCATCTTCTTGTGCAGTGCCAGGTGAAAATCGCGGAGTGGGCCGCAGGAGGCCGGGGACAGTCGGA
AACTGGGAAGGGGAGTGGGCACTGTACGGGTCTAGGGATGCTGGTGCGAAGTGTGCAAGCCGGACCCAGG
CTCCGCATTGCAGGGGGGGGATGATGGAGGACGTGATGGGGCGCACGG
