>Addgene plasmid #70148 | GAPDH-CPG-TV | addgene partial sequence | sequence record 129699 | Puro-F2 5'-ctcggcttcaccgtcacc-3'
CCTGGTGCATGACCCGCAAGCCCGGTGCCTGACGCCCGCCCCACGACCCGCAGCGCCCGACCGAAAGGAG
CGCACGACCCCATGCATCGATGATATCAGATCCCCGGGATGCAGAAATTGATGATCTATTAAACAATAAA
GATGTCCACTAAAATGGAAGTTTTTCCTGTCATACTTTGTTAAGAAGGGTGAGAACAGAGTACCTACATT
TTGAATGGAAGGATTGGAGCTACGGGGGTGGGGGTGGGGTGGGATTAGATAAATGCCTGCTCTTTACTGA
AGGCTCTTTACTATTGCTTTATGATAATGTTTCATAGTTGGATATCATAATTTAAACAAGCAAAACCAAA
TTAAGGGCCAGCTCATTCCTCCCACTCATGATCTATAGATCTATAGATCTCTCGTGGGATCATTGTTTTT
CTCTTGATTCCCACTTTGTGGTTCTAAGTACTGTGGTTTCCAAATGTGTCAGTTTCATAGCCTGAAGAAC
GAGATCAGCAGCCTCTGTTCCACATACACTTCATTCTCAGTATTGTTTTGCCAAGTTCTAATTCCATCAG
AAGCTGGTCGAGATCCGGAACCCTTAATATAACTTCGTATAATGTATGCTATACGAAGTTATTAGGTCCC
TCGAAGAGGTTCACTAGGCGCGCCTTTTTGAAATGTGCACGCACCAAGCGTGTGGGCTCCGAACTGATAG
GGGGAGGGGAGCTGAGATTGCCCCGCTCAGGAGGTGACCGGGTGATGGTTCCCAGGATAGGACTCAGGGA
ATACAGACTATGAACTTAAGGACGAGGAGTCCTTGGAGTGTGCACCAAGGACATCCAGGACCC
