>Addgene plasmid #70148 | GAPDH-CPG-TV | addgene partial sequence | sequence record 164260 | puro-variant-F 5'-atgaccgagtacaagcccac-3'
CCCAGGGCCGTACGCACCCTCGCCGCCGCGTTCGCCGACTACCCCGCCACGCGCCACACCGTCGATCCGG
ACCGCCACATCGAGCGGGTCACCGAGCTGCAAGAACTCTTCCTCACGCGCGTCGGGCTCGACATCGGCAA
GGTGTGGGTCGCGGACGACGGCGCCGCGGTGGCGGTCTGGACCACGCCGGAGAGCGTCGAAGCGGGGGCG
GTGTTCGCCGAGATCGGCCCGCGCATGGCCGAGTTGAGCGGTTCCCGGCTGGCCGCGCAGCAACAGATGG
AAGGCCTCCTGGCGCCGCACCGGCCCAAGGAGCCCGCGTGGTTCCTGGCCACCGTCGGCGTCTCGCCCGA
CCACCAGGGCAAGGGTCTGGGCAGCGCCGTCGTGCTCCCCGGAGTGGAGGCGGCCGAGCGCGCCGGGGTG
CCCGCCTTCCTGGAGACCTCCGCGCCCCACAACCTCCCCTTCTACGAGCGGCTCGGCTTCACCGTCACCG
CCGACGTCGAGGTGCCCGAAGGACCGCGCACCTGGTGCATGACCCGCAAGCCCGGTGCCTGACGCCCGCC
CCACGACCCGCAGCGCCCGACCGAAAGGAGCGCACGACCCCATGCATCGATGATATCAGATCCCCGGGAT
GCAGAAATTGATGATCTATTAAACAATAAAGATGTCCACTAAAATGGAAGTTTTTCCTGTCATACTTTGT
TAAGAAGGGTGAGAACAGAGTACCTACATTTTGAATGGAAGGATTGGAGCTACGGGGGTGGGGGTGGGGT
GGGATTAGATAAATGCCTGCTCTTTACTGAAGGCTCTTTACTATTGCTTTATGATAATGTTTCATAGTTG
GATATCATAATTTAAACAAGCAAAACCAAATTAAGGGCCAGCTCATTCCTCCCACTCATGATCTATAGAT
CTATAGATCTCTCGT
